>Addgene plasmid #76111 | TRPM7 gRNA (BRDN0001146152) | addgene full sequence | sequence record 185206 | Addgene Assembled Sequence
CCCGGGTGCAAAGATGGATAAAGTTTTAAACAGAGAGGAATCTTTGCAGCTAATGGACCTTCTAGGTCTT
GAAAGGAGTGGGAATTGGCTCCGGTGCCCGTCAGTGGGCAGAGCGCACATCGCCCACAGTCCCCGAGAAG
TTGGGGGGAGGGGTCGGCAATTGATCCGGTGCCTAGAGAAGGTGGCGCGGGGTAAACTGGGAAAGTGATG
TCGTGTACTGGCTCCGCCTTTTTCCCGAGGGTGGGGGAGAACCGTATATAAGTGCAGTAGTCGCCGTGAA
CGTTCTTTTTCGCAACGGGTTTGCCGCCAGAACACAGGTAAGTGCCGTGTGTGGTTCCCGCGGGCCTGGC
CTCTTTACGGGTTATGGCCCTTGCGTGCCTTGAATTACTTCCACCTGGCTGCAGTACGTGATTCTTGATC
CCGAGCTTCGGGTTGGAAGTGGGTGGGAGAGTTCGAGGCCTTGCGCTTAAGGAGCCCCTTCGCCTCGTGC
TTGAGTTGAGGCCTGGCCTGGGCGCTGGGGCCGCCGCGTGCGAATCTGGTGGCACCTTCGCGCCTGTCTC
GCTGCTTTCGATAAGTCTCTAGCCATTTAAAATTTTTGATGACCTGCTGCGACGCTTTTTTTCTGGCAAG
ATAGTCTTGTAAATGCGGGCCAAGATCTGCACACTGGTATTTCGGTTTTTGGGGCCGCGGGCGGCGACGG
GGCCCGTGCGTCCCAGCGCACATGTTCGGCGAGGCGGGGCCTGCGAGCGCGGCCACCGAGAATCGGACGG
GGGTAGTCTCAAGCTGGCCGGCCTGCTCTGGTGCCTGGCCTCGCGCCGCCGTGTATCGCCCCGCCCTGGG
CGGCAAGGCTGGCCCGGTCGGCACCAGTTGCGTGAGCGGAAAGATGGCCGCTTCCCGGCCCTGCTGCAGG
GAGCTCAAAATGGAGGACGCGGCGCTCGGGAGAGCGGGCGGGTGAGTCACCCACACAAAGGAAAAGGGCC
TTTCCGTCCTCAGCCGTCGCTTCATGTGACTCCACGGAGTACCGGGCGCCGTCCAGGCACCTCGATTAGT
TCTCGAGCTTTTGGAGTACGTCGTCTTTAGGTTGGGGGGAGGGGTTTTATGCGATGGAGTTTCCCCACAC
TGAGTGGGTGGAGACTGAAGTTAGGCCAGCTTGGCACTTGATGTAATTCTCCTTGGAATTTGCCCTTTTT
GAGTTTGGATCTTGGTTCATTCTCAAGCCTCAGACAGTGGTTCAAAGTTTTTTTCTTCCATTTCAGGTGT
CGTGACGTACGGCCACCATGACCGAGTACAAGCCCACGGTGCGCCTCGCCACCCGCGACGACGTCCCCAG
GGCCGTACGCACCCTCGCCGCCGCGTTCGCCGACTACCCCGCCACGCGCCACACCGTCGATCCGGACCGC
CACATCGAGCGGGTCACCGAGCTGCAAGAACTCTTCCTCACGCGCGTCGGGCTCGACATCGGCAAGGTGT
GGGTCGCGGACGACGGCGCCGCCGTGGCGGTCTGGACCACGCCGGAGAGCGTCGAAGCGGGGGCGGTGTT
CGCCGAGATCGGCCCGCGCATGGCCGAGTTGAGCGGTTCCCGGCTGGCCGCGCAGCAACAGATGGAAGGC
CTCCTGGCGCCGCACCGGCCCAAGGAGCCCGCGTGGTTCCTGGCCACCGTCGGAGTCTCGCCCGACCACC
AGGGCAAGGGTCTGGGCAGCGCCGTCGTGCTCCCCGGAGTGGAGGCGGCCGAGCGCGCCGGGGTGCCCGC
CTTCCTGGAGACCTCCGCGCCCCGCAACCTCCCCTTCTACGAGCGGCTCGGCTTCACCGTCACCGCCGAC
GTCGAGGTGCCCGAAGGACCGCGCACCTGGTGCATGACCCGCAAGCCCGGTGCCTGAACGCGTTAAGTCG
ACAATCAACCTCTGGATTACAAAATTTGTGAAAGATTGACTGGTATTCTTAACTATGTTGCTCCTTTTAC
GCTATGTGGATACGCTGCTTTAATGCCTTTGTATCATGCTATTGCTTCCCGTATGGCTTTCATTTTCTCC
TCCTTGTATAAATCCTGGTTGCTGTCTCTTTATGAGGAGTTGTGGCCCGTTGTCAGGCAACGTGGCGTGG
TGTGCACTGTGTTTGCTGACGCAACCCCCACTGGTTGGGGCATTGCCACCACCTGTCAGCTCCTTTCCGG
GACTTTCGCTTTCCCCCTCCCTATTGCCACGGCGGAACTCATCGCCGCCTGCCTTGCCCGCTGCTGGACA
GGGGCTCGGCTGTTGGGCACTGACAATTCCGTGGTGTTGTCGGGGAAATCATCGTCCTTTCCTTGGCTGC
TCGCCTGTGTTGCCACCTGGATTCTGCGCGGGACGTCCTTCTGCTACGTCCCTTCGGCCCTCAATCCAGC
GGACCTTCCTTCCCGCGGCCTGCTGCCGGCTCTGCGGCCTCTTCCGCGTCTTCGCCTTCGCCCTCAGACG
AGTCGGATCTCCCTTTGGGCCGCCTCCCCGCGTCGACTTTAAGACCAATGACTTACAAGGCAGCTGTAGA
TCTTAGCCACTTTTTAAAAGAAAAGGGGGGACTGGAAGGGCTAATTCACTCCCAACGAAGACAAGATCTG
CTTTTTGCTTGTACTGGGTCTCTCTGGTTAGACCAGATCTGAGCCTGGGAGCTCTCTGGCTAACTAGGGA
ACCCACTGCTTAAGCCTCAATAAAGCTTGCCTTGAGTGCTTCAAGTAGTGTGTGCCCGTCTGTTGTGTGA
CTCTGGTAACTAGAGATCCCTCAGACCCTTTTAGTCAGTGTGGAAAATCTCTAGCAGTACGTATAGTAGT
TCATGTCATCTTATTATTCAGTATTTATAACTTGCAAAGAAATGAATATCAGAGAGTGAGAGGAACTTGT
TTATTGCAGCTTATAATGGTTACAAATAAAGCAATAGCATCACAAATTTCACAAATAAAGCATTTTTTTC
ACTGCATTCTAGTTGTGGTTTGTCCAAACTCATCAATGTATCTTATCATGTCTGGCTCTAGCTATCCCGC
CCCTAACTCCGCCCATCCCGCCCCTAACTCCGCCCAGTTCCGCCCATTCTCCGCCCCATGGCTGACTAAT
TTTTTTTATTTATGCAGAGGCCGAGGCCGCCTCGGCCTCTGAGCTATTCCAGAAGTAGTGAGGAGGCTTT
TTTGGAGGCCTAGGGACGTACCCAATTCGCCCTATAGTGAGTCGTATTACGCGCGCTCACTGGCCGTCGT
TTTACAACGTCGTGACTGGGAAAACCCTGGCGTTACCCAACTTAATCGCCTTGCAGCACATCCCCCTTTC
GCCAGCTGGCGTAATAGCGAAGAGGCCCGCACCGATCGCCCTTCCCAACAGTTGCGCAGCCTGAATGGCG
AATGGG
[124 nt withheld, positions 3367-3490]
C
[91 nt withheld, positions 3492-3582]
A
[49 nt withheld, positions 3584-3632]
CCTTTGACGTTGGAGTCCACGTTCTTT
[37 nt withheld, positions 3660-3696]
ACCCTATCTCGGTCTATTCTTTTGATTTATAAGGGATTTTGCCGATTTCGGCCTATTGGTTAAAAAATGA
GCTGATTTAACAAAAATTTAACGCGAATTTTAACAAAATATTAACGCTTACAATTTAGGTGGCACTTTTC
GGGGAAATGTGCGCGGAACCCCTATTTGTTTATTTTTCTAAATACATTCAAATATGTATCCGCTCATGAG
ACAATAACCCTGATAAATGCTTCAATAATATTGAAAAAGGAAGAGTATGAGTATTCAACATTTCCGTGTC
GCCCTTATTCCCTTTTTTGCGGCATTTTGCCTTCCTGTTTTTGCTCACCCAGAAACGCTGGTGAAAGTAA
AAGATGCTGAAGATCAGTTGGGTGCACGAGTGGGTTACATCGAACTGGATCTCAACAGCGGTAAGATCCT
TGAGAGTTTTCGCCCCGAAGAACGTTTTCCAATGATGAGCACTTTTAAAGTTCTGCTATGTGGCGCGGTA
TTATCCCGTATTGACGCCGGGCAAGAGCAACTCGGTCGCCGCATACACTATTCTCAGAATGACTTGGTTG
AGTACTCACCAGTCACAGAAAAGCATCTTACGGATGGCATGACAGTAAGAGAATTATGCAGTGCTGCCAT
AACCATGAGTGATAACACTGCGGCCAACTTACTTCTGACAACGATCGGAGGACCGAAGGAGCTAACCGCT
TTTTTGCACAACATGGGGGATCATGTAACTCGCCTTGATCGTTGGGAACCGGAGCTGAATGAAGCCATAC
CAAACGACGAGCGTGACACCACGATGCCTGTAGCAATGGCAACAACGTTGCGCAAACTATTAACTGGCGA
ACTACTTACTCTAGCTTCCCGGCAACAATTAATAGACTGGATGGAGGCGGATAAAGTTGCAGGACCACTT
CTGCGCTCGGCCCTTCCGGCTGGCTGGTTTATTGCTGATAAATCTGGAGCCGGTGAGCGTGGGTCTCGCG
GTATCATTGCAGCACTGGGGCCAGATGGTAAGCCCTCCCGTATCGTAGTTATCTACACGACGGGGAGTCA
GGCAACTATGGATGAACGAAATAGACAGATCGCTGAGATAGGTGCCTCACTGATTAAGCATTGGTAACTG
TCAGACCAAGTTTACTCATATATACTTTAGATTGATTTAAAACTTCATTTTTAATTTAAAAGGATCTAGG
TGAAGATCCTTTTTGATAATCTCATGACCAAAATCCCTTAACGTGAGTTTTCGTTCCACTGAGCGTCAGA
CCCCGTAGAAAAGATCAAAGGATCTTCTTGAGATCCTTTTTTTCTGCGCGTAATCTGCTGCTTGCAAACA
AAAAAACCACCGCTACCAGCGGTGGTTTGTTTGCCGGATCAAGAGCTACCAACTCTTTTTCCGAAGGTAA
CTGGCTTCAGCAGAGCGCAGATACCAAATACTGTTCTTCTAGTGTAGCCGTAGTTAGGCCACCACTTCAA
GAACTCTGTAGCACCGCCTACATACCTCGCTCTGCTAATCCTGTTACCAGTGGCTGCTGCCAGTGGCGAT
AAGTCGTGTCTTACCGGGTTGGACTCAAGACGATAGTTACCGGATAAGGCGCAGCGGTCGGGCTGAACGG
GGGGTTCGTGCACACAGCCCAGCTTGGAGCGAACGACCTACACCGAACTGAGATACCTACAGCGTGAGCT
ATGAGAAAGCGCCACGCTTCCCGAAGGGAGAAAGGCGGACAGGTATCCGGTAAGCGGCAGGGTCGGAACA
GGAGAGCGCACGAGGGAGCTTCCAGGGGGAAACGCCTGGTATCTTTATAGTCCTGTCGGGTTTCGCCACC
TCTGACTTGAGCGTCGATTTTTGTGATGCTCGTCAGGGGGGCGGAGCCTATGGAAAAACGCCAGCAACGC
GGCCTTTTTACGGTTCCTGGCCTTTTGCTGGCCTTTTGCTCACATGTTCTTTCCTGCGTTATCCCCTGAT
TCTGTGGATAACCGTATTACCGCCTTTGAGTGAGCTGATACCGCTCGCCGCAGCCGAACGACCGAGCGCA
GCGAGTCAGTGAGCGAGGAAGCGGAAGAGCGCCCAATACGCAAACCGCCTCTCCCCGCGCGTTGGCCGAT
TCATTAATGCAGCTGGCACGACAGGTTTCCCGACTGGAAAGCGGGCAGTGAGCGCAACGCAATTAATGTG
AGTTAGCTCACTCATTAGGCACCCCAGGCTTTACACTTTATGCTTCCGGCTCGTATGTTGTGTGGAATTG
TGAGCGGATAACAATTTCACACAGGAAACAGCTATGACCATGATTACGCCAAGCGCGCAATTAACCCTCA
CTAAAGGGAACAAAAGCTGGAGCTGCAAGCTTAATGTAGTCTTATGCAATACTCTTGTAGTCTTGCAACA
TGGTAACGATGAGTTAGCAACATGCCTTACAAGGAGAGAAAAAGCACCGTGCATGCCGATTGGTGGAAGT
AAGGTGGTACGATCGTGCCTTATTAGGAAGGCAACAGACGGGTCTGACATGGATTGGACGAACCACTGAA
TTGCCGCATTGCAGAGATATTGTATTTAAGTGCCTAGCTCGATACATAAACGGGTCTCTCTGGTTAGACC
AGATCTGAGCCTGGGAGCTCTCTGGCTAACTAGGGAACCCACTGCTTAAGCCTCAATAAAGCTTGCCTTG
AGTGCTTCAAGTAGTGTGTGCCCGTCTGTTGTGTGACTCTGGTAACTAGAGATCCCTCAGACCCTTTTAG
TCAGTGTGGAAAATCTCTAGCAGTGGCGCCCGAACAGGGACTTGAAAGCGAAAGGGAAACCAGAGGAGCT
CTCTCGACGCAGGACTCGGCTTGCTGAAGCGCGCACGGCAAGAGGCGAGGGGCGGCGACTGGTGAGTACG
CCAAAAATTTTGACTAGCGGAGGCTAGAAGGAGAGAGATGGGTGCGAGAGCGTCAGTATTAAGCGGGGGA
GAATTAGATCGCGATGGGAAAAAATTCGGTTAAGGCCAGGGGGAAAGAAAAAATATAAATTAAAACATAT
AGTATGGGCAAGCAGGGAGCTAGAACGATTCGCAGTTAATCCTGGCCTGTTAGAAACATCAGAAGGCTGT
AGACAAATACTGGGACAGCTACAACCATCCCTTCAGACAGGATCAGAAGAACTTAGATCATTATATAATA
CAGTAGCAACCCTCTATTGTGTGCATCAAAGGATAGAGATAAAAGACACCAAGGAAGCTTTAGACAAGAT
AGAGGAAGAGCAAAACAAAAGTAAGACCACCGCACAGCAAGCGGCCGCTGATCTTCAGACCTGGAGGAGG
AGATATGAGGGACAATTGGAGAAGTGAATTATATAAATATAAAGTAGTAAAAATTGAACCATTAGGAGTA
GCACCCACCAAGGCAAAGAGAAGAGTGGTGCAGAGAGAAAAAAGAGCAGTGGGAATAGGAGCTTTGTTCC
TTGGGTTCTTGGGAGCAGCAGGAAGCACTATGGGCGCAGCGTCAATGACGCTGACGGTACAGGCCAGACA
ATTATTGTCTGGTATAGTGCAGCAGCAGAACAATTTGCTGAGGGCTATTGAGGCGCAACAGCATCTGTTG
CAACTCACAGTCTGGGGCATCAAGCAGCTCCAGGCAAGAATCCTGGCTGTGGAAAGATACCTAAAGGATC
AACAGCTCCTGGGGATTTGGGGTTGCTCTGGAAAACTCATTTGCACCACTGCTGTGCCTTGGAATGCTAG
TTGGAGTAATAAATCTCTGGAACAGATTTGGAATCACACGACCTGGATGGAGTGGGACAGAGAAATTAAC
AATTACACAAGCTTAATACACTCCTTAATTGAAGAATCGCAAAACCAGCAAGAAAAGAATGAACAAGAAT
TATTGGAATTAGATAAATGGGCAAGTTTGTGGAATTGGTTTAACATAACAAATTGGCTGTGGTATATAAA
ATTATTCATAATGATAGTAGGAGGCTTGGTAGGTTTAAGAATAGTTTTTGCTGTACTTTCTATAGTGAAT
AGAGTTAGGCAGGGATATTCACCATTATCGTTTCAGACCCACCTCCCAACCCCGAGGGGACCCAGAGAGG
GCCTATTTCCCATGATTCCTTCATATTTGCATATACGATACAAGGCTGTTAGAGAGATAATTAGAATTAA
TTTGACTGTAAACACAAAGATATTAGTACAAAATACGTGACGTAGAAAGTAATAATTTCTTGGGTAGTTT
GCAGTTTTAAAATTATGTTTTAAAATGGACTATCATATGCTTACCGTAACTTGAAAGTATTTCGATTTCT
TGGCTTTATATATCTTGTGGAAAGGACGAAACACCGGTTATTGAATATCTCATGGGGTTTTAGAGCTAGA
AATAGCAAGTTAAAATAAGGCTAGTCCGTTATCAACTTGAAAAAGTGGCACCGAGTCGGTGCTTTTTTAA
GCTTGGCGTAACTAGATCTTGAGACAAATGGCAGTATTCATCCACAATTTTAAAAGAAAAGGGGGGATTG
GGGGGTACAGTGCAGGGGAAAGAATAGTAGACATAATAGCAACAGACATACAAACTAAAGAATTACAAAA
ACAAATTACAAAAATTCAAAATTTTCGGGTTTATTACAGGGACAGCAGAGATCCACTTTGGCGCCGGCTC
GAGGGGG
Features (pLannotate 1.2.2; 29 found; start..end, strand, type, name):
     14..80      +  CDS            small t antigen (fragment): SV40 (simian virus 40) small t antigen
    106..317     +  promoter       EF-1α core promoter: core promoter for human elongation factor EF-1α
    318..1256    +  intron         EF-1α intron A: intron upstream of the start codon of human EF-1α
   1278..1877    +  CDS            PuroR (fragment): puromycin N-acetyltransferase; pac from Streptomyces; confers resistance to puromycin
   1893..2481    +  misc_feature   WPRE: woodchuck hepatitis virus posttranscriptional regulatory element
   2532..2551    +  misc_feature   cPPT/CTS (fragment): central polypurine tract and central termination sequence of HIV-1
   2553..2786    +  LTR            3' LTR (ΔU3): self-inactivating 3' long terminal repeat (LTR) from HIV-1
   2864..2985    +  polyA_signal   SV40 poly(A) signal: SV40 polyadenylation signal
   3025..3160    +  rep_origin     SV40 ori: SV40 origin of replication
   3181..3199    -  promoter       T7 promoter: promoter for bacteriophage T7 RNA polymerase
   3207..3362    +  CDS            lacZα (fragment): LacZα fragment of β-galactosidase; lacZ fragment
   3367..3795    +  rep_origin     f1 ori (sequence partly withheld): f1 bacteriophage origin of replication; arrow indicates direction of (+) strand synthesis
   3848..3952    +  promoter       AmpR promoter: bla
   3953..4813    +  CDS            AmpR: β-lactamase; bla; confers resistance to ampicillin, carbenicillin, and related antibiotics
   4984..5572    +  rep_origin     ori: high-copy-number ColE1/pMB1/pBR322/pUC origin of replication
   5755..5847    +  CDS            lacI (fragment): lac repressor; lacI; The lac repressor binds to the lac operator to inhibit transcription in E. coli. This inhibition can be relieved by adding lactose or isopropyl-β-D-thiogalactopyranoside (IPTG).
   5860..5881    +  protein_bind   CAP binding site: CAP binding activates transcription in the presence of cAMP. E. coli catabolite activator protein
   5896..5926    +  promoter       lac promoter: promoter for the E. coli lac operon
   5934..5950    +  protein_bind   lac operator: The lac repressor binds to the lac operator to inhibit transcription in E. coli. This inhibition can be relieved by adding lactose or isopropyl-β-D-thiogalactopyranoside (IPTG). lac repressor encoded by lacI
   5995..6013    +  promoter       T3 promoter: promoter for bacteriophage T3 RNA polymerase
   6041..6267    +  promoter       RSV promoter: Rous sarcoma virus enhancer/promoter
   6268..6448    +  LTR            5' LTR (truncated): truncated 5' long terminal repeat (LTR) from HIV-1
   6495..6620    +  misc_feature   HIV-1 Ψ: packaging signal of human immunodeficiency virus type 1
   6604..6967    +  CDS            HIV-1 gag (fragment): gag protein from human immunodeficiency virus 1; gag
   7113..7346    +  misc_feature   RRE: The Rev response element (RRE) of HIV-1 allows for Rev-dependent mRNA export from the nucleus to the cytoplasm.
   7723..7749    +  CDS            Rev (fragment): human immunodeficiency virus 1 (HIV-1) Rev protein; rev; enhances nuclear export of unspliced and incompletely spliced viral mRNAs
   7753..7993    +  promoter       U6 promoter: RNA polymerase III promoter for human U6 snRNA
   8023..8098    +  misc_RNA       gRNA scaffold: guide RNA scaffold for the Streptococcus pyogenes CRISPR/Cas9 system
   8154..8271    +  misc_feature   cPPT/CTS: central polypurine tract and central termination sequence of HIV-1
