[The description below was written by a language model from this plasmid's Addgene catalogue record and pLannotate feature annotations shown in this document.]
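Description:
TRPM7 gRNA (BRDN0001146152) is a third-generation lentiviral guide RNA plasmid built on the lentiGuide-Puro backbone and designed to direct Streptococcus pyogenes Cas9 to the human TRPM7 gene. It is one clone from a human kinome-focused gRNA collection. In bacteria it is maintained through a high-copy ColE1/pUC-type origin and selected with ampicillin via the β-lactamase gene. An f1 origin, an SV40 origin and assorted lac-region and T7/T3 promoter remnants are also annotated as backbone carry-over.

The lentiviral transfer cassette begins with an RSV promoter fused to a truncated HIV-1 5' LTR, which makes genomic RNA production Tat-independent. This is followed by the Ψ packaging signal with a partial gag sequence and the Rev response element for nuclear export of the viral RNA. The cassette ends in a ΔU3 self-inactivating 3' LTR. Within this framework, a human U6 RNA polymerase III promoter drives the TRPM7-targeting spacer, which is joined to the SpCas9 gRNA scaffold. A central polypurine tract lies just downstream of the scaffold. A separate EF-1α core promoter with its intron A expresses puromycin N-acetyltransferase, allowing selection of transduced mammalian cells, and a WPRE follows to enhance transcript expression.

The plasmid carries no Cas9. According to the depositor, it is meant to be used with a separate Cas9 lentiviral vector or in cells that already express Cas9. The guide was designed against two TRPM7 reference transcripts. Its typical use is packaging into lentivirus for stable guide delivery and CRISPR knockout of TRPM7 in human cells.
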