Addgene plasmid #76111: TRPM7 gRNA (BRDN0001146152)
Purpose: 3rd generation lentiviral gRNA plasmid targeting human TRPM7
Depositing lab: John Doench & David Root. Depositing organization: Broad Institute. Publication: Optimized sgRNA design to maximize activity and minimize off-target effects of CRISPR-Cas9. Doench JG, Fusi N, Sullender M, Hegde M, Vaimberg EW, Donovan KF, Smith I, Tothova Z, Wilen C, Orchard R, Virgin HW, Listgarten J, Root DE. Nat Biotechnol. 2016 Jan 18. doi: 10.1038/nbt.3437. PubMed 26780180.
Backbone
  Vector backbone: lentiGuide-Puro
  Backbone manufacturer: Zhang Lab (Addgene plasmid # 52963)
  Vector type: Mammalian Expression, Lentiviral, CRISPR
  Selectable markers: Puromycin
Growth in bacteria
  Bacterial resistance: Ampicillin, 100 μg/mL
  Growth temperature: 37°C
  Growth strain: DH5alpha
  Copy number: High Copy
Gene/Insert
  Gene/Insert name: TRPM7 (alt names: TRPM7; NM_001301212.1)
  gRNA/shRNA sequence: GTTATTGAATATCTCATGGG
  Species: H. sapiens (human)
  Entrez Gene: TRPM7 (a.k.a. ALSPDC, CHAK, CHAK1, LTRPC7, LTrpC-7, TRP-PLIK)
  Promoter: hU6
  Cloning method: Unknown
  Sequencing primers: 5′ U6-F; 3′ pS2-R
Terms and licenses: Academic/Nonprofit Terms; Industry Terms: Not Available to Industry
Depositor comments: The gRNA was designed to target the following Genbank reference sequence(s): NM_001301212.1,NM_017672.5. Note that this plasmid does NOT contain Cas9. It should be used in conjunction with lentiCas9-Blast (Addgene #52962) or otherwise with cell lines already expressing Cas9. Browse the full kinome gRNA library at http://www.addgene.org/pooled-library/broadgpp-human-kinome/ or visit http://www.broadinstitute.org/rnai/public/ for detailed protocols and information.
How to cite: TRPM7 gRNA (BRDN0001146152) was a gift from John Doench & David Root (Addgene plasmid # 76111 ; http://n2t.net/addgene:76111 ; RRID:Addgene_76111)
