>Addgene plasmid #76111 | TRPM7 gRNA (BRDN0001146152) | depositor partial sequence | sequence record 143571 | Target Sequence
GTTATTGAATATCTCATGGG
