>Addgene plasmid #76111 | TRPM7 gRNA (BRDN0001146152) | addgene partial sequence | sequence record 185205 | hU6-F
GTAGAAAGTAATAATTTCTTGGGTAGTTTGCAGTTTTAAAATTATGTTTTAAAATGGACTATCATATGCT
TACCGTAACTTGAAAGTATTTCGATTTCTTGGCTTTATATATCTTGTGGAAAGGACGAAACACCGGTTAT
TGAATATCTCATGGGGTTTTAGAGCTAGAAATAGCAAGTTAAAATAAGGCTAGTCCGTTATCAACTTGAA
AAAGTGGCACCGAGTCGGTGCTTTTTTAAGCTTGGCGTAACTAGATCTTGAGACAAATGGCAGTATTCAT
CCACAATTTTAAAAGAAAAGGGGGGATTGGGGGGTACAGTGCAGGGGAAAGAATAGTAGACATAATAGCA
ACAGACATACAAACTAAAGAATTACAAAAACAAATTACAAAAATTCAAAATTTTCGGGTTTATTACAGGG
ACAGCAGAGATCCACTTTGGCGCCGGCTCGAGGGGGCCCGGGTGCAAAGATGGATAAAGTTTTAAACAGA
GAGGAATCTTTGCAGCTAATGGACCTTCTAGGTCTTGAAAGGAGTGGGAATTGGCTCCGGTGCCCGTCAG
TGGGCAGAGC
